Addgene plasmid #61594: pX603-AAV-CMV::NLS-dSaCas9(D10A,N580A)-NLS-3xHA-bGHpA
Purpose: A catalytically inactive SaCas9 (dSaCas9) with the D10A and N580A mutations.
Depositing lab: Feng Zhang. Depositing organization: Broad Institute. Publication: In vivo genome editing using Staphylococcus aureus Cas9. Ran FA, Cong L, Yan WX, Scott DA, Gootenberg JS, Kriz AJ, Zetsche B, Shalem O, Wu X, Makarova KS, Koonin EV, Sharp PA, Zhang F. Nature. 2015 Apr 1. doi: 10.1038/nature14299. PubMed 25830891.
Backbone
  Vector backbone: pAAV
  Vector type: Mammalian Expression, AAV, CRISPR
Growth in bacteria
  Bacterial resistance: Ampicillin, 100 μg/mL
  Growth temperature: 37°C
  Growth strain: Stbl3
  Copy number: High Copy
Gene/Insert
  Gene/Insert name: hSaCas9 (alt name: hSauCas9)
  Insert size (bp): 3345
  Mutation: D10A, N580A
  GenBank ID: CCK74173.1
  Tag / fusion protein: NLS (N terminal on insert); NLS (C terminal on insert); 3xHA (C terminal on insert)
Terms and licenses: Academic/Nonprofit Terms; Industry Terms: Not Available to Industry
Depositor comments: Note: This plasmid does not have an sgRNA expression cassette. Please refer to the associated publication, as well as the AAV portion of http://www.addgene.org/crispr/zhang/ , for more information on expressing sgRNAs.
How to cite: pX603-AAV-CMV::NLS-dSaCas9(D10A,N580A)-NLS-3xHA-bGHpA was a gift from Feng Zhang (Addgene plasmid # 61594 ; http://n2t.net/addgene:61594 ; RRID:Addgene_61594)
