[The description below was written by a language model from this plasmid's Addgene catalogue record and pLannotate feature annotations shown in this document.]
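Description:
pX603-AAV-CMV::NLS-dSaCas9(D10A,N580A)-NLS-3xHA-bGHpA is an AAV transfer plasmid on a pAAV backbone, about 7.1 kb, for mammalian expression of a catalytically inactive Staphylococcus aureus Cas9. It is propagated in E. coli from a high-copy ColE1/pUC-type origin with ampicillin selection (AmpR under its own bla promoter). The backbone also carries an f1/M13 phage origin and short rop and bom remnants from pBR322. The recorded host is the Stbl3 strain, a common choice for plasmids with recombination-prone ITR repeats.

The payload sits between AAV2 inverted terminal repeats, which are the cis elements needed to replicate the cassette and package it into AAV particles when rep, cap and helper functions are supplied in trans. Within the ITRs, the human CMV immediate-early enhancer and promoter drive a humanized SaCas9 coding sequence carrying the D10A and N580A mutations. These substitutions disable the two nuclease domains, so the protein should still bind guide-specified DNA without cutting it. The catalogue lists NLSs at both termini. The feature tables annotate only the C-terminal nucleoplasmin NLS, followed by a 3xHA epitope tag for detection and a bGH polyadenylation signal.

The depositor sequence shows two full ITRs, whereas the repository's sequencing result annotates the downstream ITR only as short fragments, possibly because these hairpin-forming repeats are hard to sequence and assemble. The plasmid contains no sgRNA expression cassette, so a guide RNA must be provided separately. The record does not list specific applications beyond supplying dSaCas9; such proteins are generally used as programmable DNA-binding platforms.
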