Features (pLannotate 1.2.2; 15 found; start..end, strand, type, name):
     62..650     -  rep_origin     ori: high-copy-number ColE1/pMB1/pBR322/pUC origin of replication
    821..1681    -  CDS            AmpR: β-lactamase; bla; confers resistance to ampicillin, carbenicillin, and related antibiotics
   1682..1786    -  promoter       AmpR promoter: bla
   1881..1916    +  CDS            rop (fragment): Rop protein, which maintains plasmids at low copy number; rop
   2018..2067    +  misc_feature   bom (fragment): basis of mobility region from pBR322
   2143..2523    -  rep_origin     M13 ori (sequence partly withheld): M13 bacteriophage origin of replication; arrow indicates direction of (+) strand synthesis
   2542..2593    +  misc_feature   bom (fragment): basis of mobility region from pBR322
   2598..2738    -  repeat_region  AAV2 ITR: inverted terminal repeat of adeno-associated virus serotype 2 inverted
   2758..3137    +  enhancer       CMV enhancer: human cytomegalovirus immediate early enhancer
   3138..3341    +  promoter       CMV promoter: human cytomegalovirus (CMV) immediate early promoter
   3417..6572    +  CDS            cas9: CAS9_STAAU - Experimental evidence at protein level: Swiss-Prot protein existence level 1. CRISPR (clustered regularly interspaced short palindromic repeat) is an adaptive immune system that provides protection against mobile genetic elements (viruses, transposable elements and conjugative plasmids). CRISPR clusters contain spacers, sequences complementary to antecedent mobile elements, and target invading nucleic acids. CRISPR clusters are transcribed and processed into CRISPR RNA (crRNA). In type II CRISPR systems correct processing of pre-crRNA requires a trans- encoded small RNA (tracrRNA)
   6573..6620    +  CDS            nucleoplasmin NLS: bipartite nuclear localization signal from nucleoplasmin
   6627..6707    +  CDS            3xHA: three tandem HA epitope tags
   6741..6852    +  polyA_signal   bGH poly(A) signal: bovine growth hormone polyadenylation signal
   6961..7101    +  repeat_region  AAV2 ITR: inverted terminal repeat of adeno-associated virus serotype 2 inverted
>Addgene plasmid #61594 | pX603-AAV-CMV::NLS-dSaCas9(D10A,N580A)-NLS-3xHA-bGHpA | depositor full sequence | sequence record 100380 | pX603-AAV-CMV::NLS-dSaCas9(D10A,N580A)-NLS-3xHA-bGHpA sequence 7101 bps
ACATGTGAGCAAAAGGCCAGCAAAAGGCCAGGAACCGTAAAAAGGCCGCGTTGCTGGCGTTTTTCCATAG
GCTCCGCCCCCCTGACGAGCATCACAAAAATCGACGCTCAAGTCAGAGGTGGCGAAACCCGACAGGACTA
TAAAGATACCAGGCGTTTCCCCCTGGAAGCTCCCTCGTGCGCTCTCCTGTTCCGACCCTGCCGCTTACCG
GATACCTGTCCGCCTTTCTCCCTTCGGGAAGCGTGGCGCTTTCTCATAGCTCACGCTGTAGGTATCTCAG
TTCGGTGTAGGTCGTTCGCTCCAAGCTGGGCTGTGTGCACGAACCCCCCGTTCAGCCCGACCGCTGCGCC
TTATCCGGTAACTATCGTCTTGAGTCCAACCCGGTAAGACACGACTTATCGCCACTGGCAGCAGCCACTG
GTAACAGGATTAGCAGAGCGAGGTATGTAGGCGGTGCTACAGAGTTCTTGAAGTGGTGGCCTAACTACGG
CTACACTAGAAGGACAGTATTTGGTATCTGCGCTCTGCTGAAGCCAGTTACCTTCGGAAAAAGAGTTGGT
AGCTCTTGATCCGGCAAACAAACCACCGCTGGTAGCGGTGGTTTTTTTGTTTGCAAGCAGCAGATTACGC
GCAGAAAAAAAGGATCTCAAGAAGATCCTTTGATCTTTTCTACGGGGTCTGACGCTCAGTGGAACGAAAA
CTCACGTTAAGGGATTTTGGTCATGAGATTATCAAAAAGGATCTTCACCTAGATCCTTTTAAATTAAAAA
TGAAGTTTTAAATCAATCTAAAGTATATATGAGTAAACTTGGTCTGACAGTTACCAATGCTTAATCAGTG
AGGCACCTATCTCAGCGATCTGTCTATTTCGTTCATCCATAGTTGCCTGACTCCCCGTCGTGTAGATAAC
TACGATACGGGAGGGCTTACCATCTGGCCCCAGTGCTGCAATGATACCGCGGCTTCCACGCTCACCGGCT
CCAGATTTATCAGCAATAAACCAGCCAGCCGGAAGGGCCGAGCGCAGAAGTGGTCCTGCAACTTTATCCG
CCTCCATCCAGTCTATTAATTGTTGCCGGGAAGCTAGAGTAAGTAGTTCGCCAGTTAATAGTTTGCGCAA
CGTTGTTGCCATTGCTACAGGCATCGTGGTGTCACGCTCGTCGTTTGGTATGGCTTCATTCAGCTCCGGT
TCCCAACGATCAAGGCGAGTTACATGATCCCCCATGTTGTGCAAAAAAGCGGTTAGCTCCTTCGGTCCTC
CGATCGTTGTCAGAAGTAAGTTGGCCGCAGTGTTATCACTCATGGTTATGGCAGCACTGCATAATTCTCT
TACTGTCATGCCATCCGTAAGATGCTTTTCTGTGACTGGTGAGTACTCAACCAAGTCATTCTGAGAATAG
TGTATGCGGCGACCGAGTTGCTCTTGCCCGGCGTCAATACGGGATAATACCGCGCCACATAGCAGAACTT
TAAAAGTGCTCATCATTGGAAAACGTTCTTCGGGGCGAAAACTCTCAAGGATCTTACCGCTGTTGAGATC
CAGTTCGATGTAACCCACTCGTGCACCCAACTGATCTTCAGCATCTTTTACTTTCACCAGCGTTTCTGGG
TGAGCAAAAACAGGAAGGCAAAATGCCGCAAAAAAGGGAATAAGGGCGACACGGAAATGTTGAATACTCA
TACTCTTCCTTTTTCAATATTATTGAAGCATTTATCAGGGTTATTGTCTCATGAGCGGATACATATTTGA
ATGTATTTAGAAAAATAAACAAATAGGGGTTCCGCGCACATTTCCCCGAAAAGTGCCACCTGACGTCTAA
GAAACCATTATTATCATGACATTAACCTATAAAAATAGGCGTATCACGAGGCCCTTTCGTCTCGCGCGTT
TCGGTGATGACGGTGAAAACCTCTGACACATGCAGCTCCCGGAGACGGTCACAGCTTGTCTGTAAGCGGA
TGCCGGGAGCAGACAAGCCCGTCAGGGCGCGTCAGCGGGTGTTGGCGGGTGTCGGGGCTGGCTTAACTAT
GCGGCATCAGAGCAGATTGTACTGAGAGTGCACCATAAAATTGTAAACGTTAATATTTTGTTAAAATTCG
CGTTAAATTTTTGTTAAATCAGCTCATTTTTTAACCAATAGGCCGAAATCGGCAAAATCCCTTATAAATC
AAAAGAATAGCCCGAGATAGGGT
[37 nt withheld, positions 2194-2230]
AAAGAACGTGGACTCCAACGTCAAAGG
[141 nt withheld, positions 2258-2398]
G
[142 nt withheld, positions 2400-2541]
TATGCGGTGTGAAATACCGCACAGATGCGTAAGGAGAAAATACCGCATCAGGCGCCCCTGCAGGCAGCTG
CGCGCTCGCTCGCTCACTGAGGCCGCCCGGGCAAAGCCCGGGCGTCGGGCGACCTTTGGTCGCCCGGCCT
CAGTGAGCGAGCGAGCGCGCAGAGAGGGAGTGGCCAACTCCATCACTAGGGGTTCCTGCGGCCGCCTCGA
GGCGTTGACATTGATTATTGACTAGTTATTAATAGTAATCAATTACGGGGTCATTAGTTCATAGCCCATA
TATGGAGTTCCGCGTTACATAACTTACGGTAAATGGCCCGCCTGGCTGACCGCCCAACGACCCCCGCCCA
TTGACGTCAATAATGACGTATGTTCCCATAGTAACGCCAATAGGGACTTTCCATTGACGTCAATGGGTGG
AGTATTTACGGTAAACTGCCCACTTGGCAGTACATCAAGTGTATCATATGCCAAGTACGCCCCCTATTGA
CGTCAATGACGGTAAATGGCCCGCCTGGCATTATGCCCAGTACATGACCTTATGGGACTTTCCTACTTGG
CAGTACATCTACGTATTAGTCATCGCTATTACCATGGTGATGCGGTTTTGGCAGTACATCAATGGGCGTG
GATAGCGGTTTGACTCACGGGGATTTCCAAGTCTCCACCCCATTGACGTCAATGGGAGTTTGTTTTGGCA
CCAAAATCAACGGGACTTTCCAAAATGTCGTAACAACTCCGCCCCATTGACGCAAATGGGCGGTAGGCGT
GTACGGTGGGAGGTCTATATAAGCAGAGCTCTCTGGCTAACTACCGGTGCCACCATGGCCCCAAAGAAGA
AGCGGAAGGTCGGTATCCACGGAGTCCCAGCAGCCAAGCGGAACTACATCCTGGGCCTGGCCATCGGCAT
CACCAGCGTGGGCTACGGCATCATCGACTACGAGACACGGGACGTGATCGATGCCGGCGTGCGGCTGTTC
AAAGAGGCCAACGTGGAAAACAACGAGGGCAGGCGGAGCAAGAGAGGCGCCAGAAGGCTGAAGCGGCGGA
GGCGGCATAGAATCCAGAGAGTGAAGAAGCTGCTGTTCGACTACAACCTGCTGACCGACCACAGCGAGCT
GAGCGGCATCAACCCCTACGAGGCCAGAGTGAAGGGCCTGAGCCAGAAGCTGAGCGAGGAAGAGTTCTCT
GCCGCCCTGCTGCACCTGGCCAAGAGAAGAGGCGTGCACAACGTGAACGAGGTGGAAGAGGACACCGGCA
ACGAGCTGTCCACCAAAGAGCAGATCAGCCGGAACAGCAAGGCCCTGGAAGAGAAATACGTGGCCGAACT
GCAGCTGGAACGGCTGAAGAAAGACGGCGAAGTGCGGGGCAGCATCAACAGATTCAAGACCAGCGACTAC
GTGAAAGAAGCCAAACAGCTGCTGAAGGTGCAGAAGGCCTACCACCAGCTGGACCAGAGCTTCATCGACA
CCTACATCGACCTGCTGGAAACCCGGCGGACCTACTATGAGGGACCTGGCGAGGGCAGCCCCTTCGGCTG
GAAGGACATCAAAGAATGGTACGAGATGCTGATGGGCCACTGCACCTACTTCCCCGAGGAACTGCGGAGC
GTGAAGTACGCCTACAACGCCGACCTGTACAACGCCCTGAACGACCTGAACAATCTCGTGATCACCAGGG
ACGAGAACGAGAAGCTGGAATATTACGAGAAGTTCCAGATCATCGAGAACGTGTTCAAGCAGAAGAAGAA
GCCCACCCTGAAGCAGATCGCCAAAGAAATCCTCGTGAACGAAGAGGATATTAAGGGCTACAGAGTGACC
AGCACCGGCAAGCCCGAGTTCACCAACCTGAAGGTGTACCACGACATCAAGGACATTACCGCCCGGAAAG
AGATTATTGAGAACGCCGAGCTGCTGGATCAGATTGCCAAGATCCTGACCATCTACCAGAGCAGCGAGGA
CATCCAGGAAGAACTGACCAATCTGAACTCCGAGCTGACCCAGGAAGAGATCGAGCAGATCTCTAATCTG
AAGGGCTATACCGGCACCCACAACCTGAGCCTGAAGGCCATCAACCTGATCCTGGACGAGCTGTGGCACA
CCAACGACAACCAGATCGCTATCTTCAACCGGCTGAAGCTGGTGCCCAAGAAGGTGGACCTGTCCCAGCA
GAAAGAGATCCCCACCACCCTGGTGGACGACTTCATCCTGAGCCCCGTCGTGAAGAGAAGCTTCATCCAG
AGCATCAAAGTGATCAACGCCATCATCAAGAAGTACGGCCTGCCCAACGACATCATTATCGAGCTGGCCC
GCGAGAAGAACTCCAAGGACGCCCAGAAAATGATCAACGAGATGCAGAAGCGGAACCGGCAGACCAACGA
GCGGATCGAGGAAATCATCCGGACCACCGGCAAAGAGAACGCCAAGTACCTGATCGAGAAGATCAAGCTG
CACGACATGCAGGAAGGCAAGTGCCTGTACAGCCTGGAAGCCATCCCTCTGGAAGATCTGCTGAACAACC
CCTTCAACTATGAGGTGGACCACATCATCCCCAGAAGCGTGTCCTTCGACAACAGCTTCAACAACAAGGT
GCTCGTGAAGCAGGAAGAAGCCAGCAAGAAGGGCAACCGGACCCCATTCCAGTACCTGAGCAGCAGCGAC
AGCAAGATCAGCTACGAAACCTTCAAGAAGCACATCCTGAATCTGGCCAAGGGCAAGGGCAGAATCAGCA
AGACCAAGAAAGAGTATCTGCTGGAAGAACGGGACATCAACAGGTTCTCCGTGCAGAAAGACTTCATCAA
CCGGAACCTGGTGGATACCAGATACGCCACCAGAGGCCTGATGAACCTGCTGCGGAGCTACTTCAGAGTG
AACAACCTGGACGTGAAAGTGAAGTCCATCAATGGCGGCTTCACCAGCTTTCTGCGGCGGAAGTGGAAGT
TTAAGAAAGAGCGGAACAAGGGGTACAAGCACCACGCCGAGGACGCCCTGATCATTGCCAACGCCGATTT
CATCTTCAAAGAGTGGAAGAAACTGGACAAGGCCAAAAAAGTGATGGAAAACCAGATGTTCGAGGAAAAG
CAGGCCGAGAGCATGCCCGAGATCGAAACCGAGCAGGAGTACAAAGAGATCTTCATCACCCCCCACCAGA
TCAAGCACATTAAGGACTTCAAGGACTACAAGTACAGCCACCGGGTGGACAAGAAGCCTAATAGAGAGCT
GATTAACGACACCCTGTACTCCACCCGGAAGGACGACAAGGGCAACACCCTGATCGTGAACAATCTGAAC
GGCCTGTACGACAAGGACAATGACAAGCTGAAAAAGCTGATCAACAAGAGCCCCGAAAAGCTGCTGATGT
ACCACCACGACCCCCAGACCTACCAGAAACTGAAGCTGATTATGGAACAGTACGGCGACGAGAAGAATCC
CCTGTACAAGTACTACGAGGAAACCGGGAACTACCTGACCAAGTACTCCAAAAAGGACAACGGCCCCGTG
ATCAAGAAGATTAAGTATTACGGCAACAAACTGAACGCCCATCTGGACATCACCGACGACTACCCCAACA
GCAGAAACAAGGTCGTGAAGCTGTCCCTGAAGCCCTACAGATTCGACGTGTACCTGGACAATGGCGTGTA
CAAGTTCGTGACCGTGAAGAATCTGGATGTGATCAAAAAAGAAAACTACTACGAAGTGAATAGCAAGTGC
TATGAGGAAGCTAAGAAGCTGAAGAAGATCAGCAACCAGGCCGAGTTTATCGCCTCCTTCTACAACAACG
ATCTGATCAAGATCAACGGCGAGCTGTATAGAGTGATCGGCGTGAACAACGACCTGCTGAACCGGATCGA
AGTGAACATGATCGACATCACCTACCGCGAGTACCTGGAAAACATGAACGACAAGAGGCCCCCCAGGATC
ATTAAGACAATCGCCTCCAAGACCCAGAGCATTAAGAAGTACAGCACAGACATTCTGGGCAACCTGTATG
AAGTGAAATCTAAGAAGCACCCTCAGATCATCAAAAAGGGCAAAAGGCCGGCGGCCACGAAAAAGGCCGG
CCAGGCAAAAAAGAAAAAGGGATCCTACCCATACGATGTTCCAGATTACGCTTATCCCTACGACGTGCCT
GATTATGCATACCCATATGATGTCCCCGACTATGCCTAAGAATTCCTAGAGCTCGCTGATCAGCCTCGAC
TGTGCCTTCTAGTTGCCAGCCATCTGTTGTTTGCCCCTCCCCCGTGCCTTCCTTGACCCTGGAAGGTGCC
ACTCCCACTGTCCTTTCCTAATAAAATGAGGAAATTGCATCGCATTGTCTGAGTAGGTGTCATTCTATTC
TGGGGGGTGGGGTGGGGCAGGACAGCAAGGGGGAGGATTGGGAAGAGAATAGCAGGCATGCTGGGGAGCT
AGAGGCCGCAGGAACCCCTAGTGATGGAGTTGGCCACTCCCTCTCTGCGCGCTCGCTCGCTCACTGAGGC
CGGGCGACCAAAGGTCGCCCGACGCCCGGGCTTTGCCCGGGCGGCCTCAGTGAGCGAGCGAGCGCGCAGC
TGCCTGCAGG
