Features (pLannotate 1.2.2; 16 found; start..end, strand, type, name):
     42..182     -  repeat_region  AAV2 ITR: inverted terminal repeat of adeno-associated virus serotype 2 inverted
    202..581     +  enhancer       CMV enhancer: human cytomegalovirus immediate early enhancer
    582..785     +  promoter       CMV promoter: human cytomegalovirus (CMV) immediate early promoter
    861..4016    +  CDS            cas9: CAS9_STAAU - Experimental evidence at protein level: Swiss-Prot protein existence level 1. CRISPR (clustered regularly interspaced short palindromic repeat) is an adaptive immune system that provides protection against mobile genetic elements (viruses, transposable elements and conjugative plasmids). CRISPR clusters contain spacers, sequences complementary to antecedent mobile elements, and target invading nucleic acids. CRISPR clusters are transcribed and processed into CRISPR RNA (crRNA). In type II CRISPR systems correct processing of pre-crRNA requires a trans- encoded small RNA (tracrRNA)
   4017..4064    +  CDS            nucleoplasmin NLS: bipartite nuclear localization signal from nucleoplasmin
   4071..4151    +  CDS            3xHA: three tandem HA epitope tags
   4185..4296    +  polyA_signal   bGH poly(A) signal: bovine growth hormone polyadenylation signal
   4440..4467    -  repeat_region  AAV2 ITR (fragment): inverted terminal repeat of adeno-associated virus serotype 2 inverted
   4496..4523    -  repeat_region  AAV2 ITR (fragment): inverted terminal repeat of adeno-associated virus serotype 2 inverted
   4596..5184    -  rep_origin     ori: high-copy-number ColE1/pMB1/pBR322/pUC origin of replication
   5355..6215    -  CDS            AmpR: β-lactamase; bla; confers resistance to ampicillin, carbenicillin, and related antibiotics
   6216..6320    -  promoter       AmpR promoter: bla
   6415..6450    +  CDS            rop (fragment): Rop protein, which maintains plasmids at low copy number; rop
   6552..6601    +  misc_feature   bom (fragment): basis of mobility region from pBR322
   6602..7057    -  rep_origin     f1 ori (sequence partly withheld): f1 bacteriophage origin of replication; arrow indicates direction of (+) strand synthesis
   7076..37      +  misc_feature   bom (fragment) (across the origin): basis of mobility region from pBR322
>Addgene plasmid #61594 | pX603-AAV-CMV::NLS-dSaCas9(D10A,N580A)-NLS-3xHA-bGHpA | addgene full sequence | sequence record 220057 | Addgene NGS Result
ACCGCACAGATGCGTAAGGAGAAAATACCGCATCAGGCGCCCCTGCAGGCAGCTGCGCGCTCGCTCGCTC
ACTGAGGCCGCCCGGGCAAAGCCCGGGCGTCGGGCGACCTTTGGTCGCCCGGCCTCAGTGAGCGAGCGAG
CGCGCAGAGAGGGAGTGGCCAACTCCATCACTAGGGGTTCCTGCGGCCGCCTCGAGGCGTTGACATTGAT
TATTGACTAGTTATTAATAGTAATCAATTACGGGGTCATTAGTTCATAGCCCATATATGGAGTTCCGCGT
TACATAACTTACGGTAAATGGCCCGCCTGGCTGACCGCCCAACGACCCCCGCCCATTGACGTCAATAATG
ACGTATGTTCCCATAGTAACGCCAATAGGGACTTTCCATTGACGTCAATGGGTGGAGTATTTACGGTAAA
CTGCCCACTTGGCAGTACATCAAGTGTATCATATGCCAAGTACGCCCCCTATTGACGTCAATGACGGTAA
ATGGCCCGCCTGGCATTATGCCCAGTACATGACCTTATGGGACTTTCCTACTTGGCAGTACATCTACGTA
TTAGTCATCGCTATTACCATGGTGATGCGGTTTTGGCAGTACATCAATGGGCGTGGATAGCGGTTTGACT
CACGGGGATTTCCAAGTCTCCACCCCATTGACGTCAATGGGAGTTTGTTTTGGCACCAAAATCAACGGGA
CTTTCCAAAATGTCGTAACAACTCCGCCCCATTGACGCAAATGGGCGGTAGGCGTGTACGGTGGGAGGTC
TATATAAGCAGAGCTCTCTGGCTAACTACCGGTGCCACCATGGCCCCAAAGAAGAAGCGGAAGGTCGGTA
TCCACGGAGTCCCAGCAGCCAAGCGGAACTACATCCTGGGCCTGGCCATCGGCATCACCAGCGTGGGCTA
CGGCATCATCGACTACGAGACACGGGACGTGATCGATGCCGGCGTGCGGCTGTTCAAAGAGGCCAACGTG
GAAAACAACGAGGGCAGGCGGAGCAAGAGAGGCGCCAGAAGGCTGAAGCGGCGGAGGCGGCATAGAATCC
AGAGAGTGAAGAAGCTGCTGTTCGACTACAACCTGCTGACCGACCACAGCGAGCTGAGCGGCATCAACCC
CTACGAGGCCAGAGTGAAGGGCCTGAGCCAGAAGCTGAGCGAGGAAGAGTTCTCTGCCGCCCTGCTGCAC
CTGGCCAAGAGAAGAGGCGTGCACAACGTGAACGAGGTGGAAGAGGACACCGGCAACGAGCTGTCCACCA
AAGAGCAGATCAGCCGGAACAGCAAGGCCCTGGAAGAGAAATACGTGGCCGAACTGCAGCTGGAACGGCT
GAAGAAAGACGGCGAAGTGCGGGGCAGCATCAACAGATTCAAGACCAGCGACTACGTGAAAGAAGCCAAA
CAGCTGCTGAAGGTGCAGAAGGCCTACCACCAGCTGGACCAGAGCTTCATCGACACCTACATCGACCTGC
TGGAAACCCGGCGGACCTACTATGAGGGACCTGGCGAGGGCAGCCCCTTCGGCTGGAAGGACATCAAAGA
ATGGTACGAGATGCTGATGGGCCACTGCACCTACTTCCCCGAGGAACTGCGGAGCGTGAAGTACGCCTAC
AACGCCGACCTGTACAACGCCCTGAACGACCTGAACAATCTCGTGATCACCAGGGACGAGAACGAGAAGC
TGGAATATTACGAGAAGTTCCAGATCATCGAGAACGTGTTCAAGCAGAAGAAGAAGCCCACCCTGAAGCA
GATCGCCAAAGAAATCCTCGTGAACGAAGAGGATATTAAGGGCTACAGAGTGACCAGCACCGGCAAGCCC
GAGTTCACCAACCTGAAGGTGTACCACGACATCAAGGACATTACCGCCCGGAAAGAGATTATTGAGAACG
CCGAGCTGCTGGATCAGATTGCCAAGATCCTGACCATCTACCAGAGCAGCGAGGACATCCAGGAAGAACT
GACCAATCTGAACTCCGAGCTGACCCAGGAAGAGATCGAGCAGATCTCTAATCTGAAGGGCTATACCGGC
ACCCACAACCTGAGCCTGAAGGCCATCAACCTGATCCTGGACGAGCTGTGGCACACCAACGACAACCAGA
TCGCTATCTTCAACCGGCTGAAGCTGGTGCCCAAGAAGGTGGACCTGTCCCAGCAGAAAGAGATCCCCAC
CACCCTGGTGGACGACTTCATCCTGAGCCCCGTCGTGAAGAGAAGCTTCATCCAGAGCATCAAAGTGATC
AACGCCATCATCAAGAAGTACGGCCTGCCCAACGACATCATTATCGAGCTGGCCCGCGAGAAGAACTCCA
AGGACGCCCAGAAAATGATCAACGAGATGCAGAAGCGGAACCGGCAGACCAACGAGCGGATCGAGGAAAT
CATCCGGACCACCGGCAAAGAGAACGCCAAGTACCTGATCGAGAAGATCAAGCTGCACGACATGCAGGAA
GGCAAGTGCCTGTACAGCCTGGAAGCCATCCCTCTGGAAGATCTGCTGAACAACCCCTTCAACTATGAGG
TGGACCACATCATCCCCAGAAGCGTGTCCTTCGACAACAGCTTCAACAACAAGGTGCTCGTGAAGCAGGA
AGAAGCCAGCAAGAAGGGCAACCGGACCCCATTCCAGTACCTGAGCAGCAGCGACAGCAAGATCAGCTAC
GAAACCTTCAAGAAGCACATCCTGAATCTGGCCAAGGGCAAGGGCAGAATCAGCAAGACCAAGAAAGAGT
ATCTGCTGGAAGAACGGGACATCAACAGGTTCTCCGTGCAGAAAGACTTCATCAACCGGAACCTGGTGGA
TACCAGATACGCCACCAGAGGCCTGATGAACCTGCTGCGGAGCTACTTCAGAGTGAACAACCTGGACGTG
AAAGTGAAGTCCATCAATGGCGGCTTCACCAGCTTTCTGCGGCGGAAGTGGAAGTTTAAGAAAGAGCGGA
ACAAGGGGTACAAGCACCACGCCGAGGACGCCCTGATCATTGCCAACGCCGATTTCATCTTCAAAGAGTG
GAAGAAACTGGACAAGGCCAAAAAAGTGATGGAAAACCAGATGTTCGAGGAAAAGCAGGCCGAGAGCATG
CCCGAGATCGAAACCGAGCAGGAGTACAAAGAGATCTTCATCACCCCCCACCAGATCAAGCACATTAAGG
ACTTCAAGGACTACAAGTACAGCCACCGGGTGGACAAGAAGCCTAATAGAGAGCTGATTAACGACACCCT
GTACTCCACCCGGAAGGACGACAAGGGCAACACCCTGATCGTGAACAATCTGAACGGCCTGTACGACAAG
GACAATGACAAGCTGAAAAAGCTGATCAACAAGAGCCCCGAAAAGCTGCTGATGTACCACCACGACCCCC
AGACCTACCAGAAACTGAAGCTGATTATGGAACAGTACGGCGACGAGAAGAATCCCCTGTACAAGTACTA
CGAGGAAACCGGGAACTACCTGACCAAGTACTCCAAAAAGGACAACGGCCCCGTGATCAAGAAGATTAAG
TATTACGGCAACAAACTGAACGCCCATCTGGACATCACCGACGACTACCCCAACAGCAGAAACAAGGTCG
TGAAGCTGTCCCTGAAGCCCTACAGATTCGACGTGTACCTGGACAATGGCGTGTACAAGTTCGTGACCGT
GAAGAATCTGGATGTGATCAAAAAAGAAAACTACTACGAAGTGAATAGCAAGTGCTATGAGGAAGCTAAG
AAGCTGAAGAAGATCAGCAACCAGGCCGAGTTTATCGCCTCCTTCTACAACAACGATCTGATCAAGATCA
ACGGCGAGCTGTATAGAGTGATCGGCGTGAACAACGACCTGCTGAACCGGATCGAAGTGAACATGATCGA
CATCACCTACCGCGAGTACCTGGAAAACATGAACGACAAGAGGCCCCCCAGGATCATTAAGACAATCGCC
TCCAAGACCCAGAGCATTAAGAAGTACAGCACAGACATTCTGGGCAACCTGTATGAAGTGAAATCTAAGA
AGCACCCTCAGATCATCAAAAAGGGCAAAAGGCCGGCGGCCACGAAAAAGGCCGGCCAGGCAAAAAAGAA
AAAGGGATCCTACCCATACGATGTTCCAGATTACGCTTATCCCTACGACGTGCCTGATTATGCATACCCA
TATGATGTCCCCGACTATGCCTAAGAATTCCTAGAGCTCGCTGATCAGCCTCGACTGTGCCTTCTAGTTG
CCAGCCATCTGTTGTTTGCCCCTCCCCCGTGCCTTCCTTGACCCTGGAAGGTGCCACTCCCACTGTCCTT
TCCTAATAAAATGAGGAAATTGCATCGCATTGTCTGAGTAGGTGTCATTCTATTCTGGGGGGTGGGGTGG
GGCAGGACAGCAAGGGGGAGGATTGGGAAGAGAATAGCAGGCATGCTGGGGAGCTAGAGGCCGCAGGAAC
CCCTAGTGATGGAGTTGGCCACTCCCTCTCTGCGCGCTCGCTCGCTCACTGAGGCCGGGCGACCAAAGGT
CGCCCGACGCCCGGGCGGCCTCAGTGAGCGAGCGAGCGCGCAGCTGCCTGCAGGACATGTGAGCAAAAGG
CCAGCAAAAGGCCAGGAACCGTAAAAAGGCCGCGTTGCTGGCGTTTTTCCATAGGCTCCGCCCCCCTGAC
GAGCATCACAAAAATCGACGCTCAAGTCAGAGGTGGCGAAACCCGACAGGACTATAAAGATACCAGGCGT
TTCCCCCTGGAAGCTCCCTCGTGCGCTCTCCTGTTCCGACCCTGCCGCTTACCGGATACCTGTCCGCCTT
TCTCCCTTCGGGAAGCGTGGCGCTTTCTCATAGCTCACGCTGTAGGTATCTCAGTTCGGTGTAGGTCGTT
CGCTCCAAGCTGGGCTGTGTGCACGAACCCCCCGTTCAGCCCGACCGCTGCGCCTTATCCGGTAACTATC
GTCTTGAGTCCAACCCGGTAAGACACGACTTATCGCCACTGGCAGCAGCCACTGGTAACAGGATTAGCAG
AGCGAGGTATGTAGGCGGTGCTACAGAGTTCTTGAAGTGGTGGCCTAACTACGGCTACACTAGAAGAACA
GTATTTGGTATCTGCGCTCTGCTGAAGCCAGTTACCTTCGGAAAAAGAGTTGGTAGCTCTTGATCCGGCA
AACAAACCACCGCTGGTAGCGGTGGTTTTTTTGTTTGCAAGCAGCAGATTACGCGCAGAAAAAAAGGATC
TCAAGAAGATCCTTTGATCTTTTCTACGGGGTCTGACGCTCAGTGGAACGAAAACTCACGTTAAGGGATT
TTGGTCATGAGATTATCAAAAAGGATCTTCACCTAGATCCTTTTAAATTAAAAATGAAGTTTTAAATCAA
TCTAAAGTATATATGAGTAAACTTGGTCTGACAGTTACCAATGCTTAATCAGTGAGGCACCTATCTCAGC
GATCTGTCTATTTCGTTCATCCATAGTTGCCTGACTCCCCGTCGTGTAGATAACTACGATACGGGAGGGC
TTACCATCTGGCCCCAGTGCTGCAATGATACCGCGGCTTCCACGCTCACCGGCTCCAGATTTATCAGCAA
TAAACCAGCCAGCCGGAAGGGCCGAGCGCAGAAGTGGTCCTGCAACTTTATCCGCCTCCATCCAGTCTAT
TAATTGTTGCCGGGAAGCTAGAGTAAGTAGTTCGCCAGTTAATAGTTTGCGCAACGTTGTTGCCATTGCT
ACAGGCATCGTGGTGTCACGCTCGTCGTTTGGTATGGCTTCATTCAGCTCCGGTTCCCAACGATCAAGGC
GAGTTACATGATCCCCCATGTTGTGCAAAAAAGCGGTTAGCTCCTTCGGTCCTCCGATCGTTGTCAGAAG
TAAGTTGGCCGCAGTGTTATCACTCATGGTTATGGCAGCACTGCATAATTCTCTTACTGTCATGCCATCC
GTAAGATGCTTTTCTGTGACTGGTGAGTACTCAACCAAGTCATTCTGAGAATAGTGTATGCGGCGACCGA
GTTGCTCTTGCCCGGCGTCAATACGGGATAATACCGCGCCACATAGCAGAACTTTAAAAGTGCTCATCAT
TGGAAAACGTTCTTCGGGGCGAAAACTCTCAAGGATCTTACCGCTGTTGAGATCCAGTTCGATGTAACCC
ACTCGTGCACCCAACTGATCTTCAGCATCTTTTACTTTCACCAGCGTTTCTGGGTGAGCAAAAACAGGAA
GGCAAAATGCCGCAAAAAAGGGAATAAGGGCGACACGGAAATGTTGAATACTCATACTCTTCCTTTTTCA
ATATTATTGAAGCATTTATCAGGGTTATTGTCTCATGAGCGGATACATATTTGAATGTATTTAGAAAAAT
AAACAAATAGGGGTTCCGCGCACATTTCCCCGAAAAGTGCCACCTGACGTCTAAGAAACCATTATTATCA
TGACATTAACCTATAAAAATAGGCGTATCACGAGGCCCTTTCGTCTCGCGCGTTTCGGTGATGACGGTGA
AAACCTCTGACACATGCAGCTCCCGGAGACGGTCACAGCTTGTCTGTAAGCGGATGCCGGGAGCAGACAA
GCCCGTCAGGGCGCGTCAGCGGGTGTTGGCGGGTGTCGGGGCTGGCTTAACTATGCGGCATCAGAGCAGA
TTGTACTGAGAGTGCACCATAAAATTGTAAACGTTAATATTTTGTTAAAATTCGCGTTAAATTTTTGTTA
AATCAGCTCATTTTTTAACCAATAGACCGAAATCGGCAAAATCCCTTATAAATCAAAAGAATAGCCCGAG
ATAGAGT
[37 nt withheld, positions 6728-6764]
AAAGAACGTGGACTCCAACGTCAAAGG
[141 nt withheld, positions 6792-6932]
G
[46 nt withheld, positions 6934-6979]
A
[95 nt withheld, positions 6981-7075]
TATGCGGTGTGAAAT
