>Addgene plasmid #61594 | pX603-AAV-CMV::NLS-dSaCas9(D10A,N580A)-NLS-3xHA-bGHpA | addgene partial sequence | sequence record 119684 | CMV-F 5'-CGCAAATGGGCGGTAGGCGTG-3'
CTATATAAGCAGAGCTCTCTGGCTAACTACCGGTGCCACCATGGCCCCAAAGAAGAAGCGGAAGGTCGGT
ATCCACGGAGTCCCAGCAGCCAAGCGGAACTACATCCTGGGCCTGGCCATCGGCATCACCAGCGTGGGCT
ACGGCATCATCGACTACGAGACACGGGACGTGATCGATGCCGGCGTGCGGCTGTTCAAAGAGGCCAACGT
GGAAAACAACGAGGGCAGGCGGAGCAAGAGAGGCGCCAGAAGGCTGAAGCGGCGGAGGCGGCATAGAATC
CAGAGAGTGAAGAAGCTGCTGTTCGACTACAACCTGCTGACCGACCACAGCGAGCTGAGCGGCATCAACC
CCTACGAGGCCAGAGTGAAGGGCCTGAGCCAGAAGCTGAGCGAGGAAGAGTTCTCTGCCGCCCTGCTGCA
CCTGGCCAAGAGAAGAGGCGTGCACAACGTGAACGAGGTGGAAGAGGACACCGGCAACGAGCTGTCCACC
AAAGAGCAGATCAGCCGGAACAGCAAGGCCCTGGAAGAGAAATACGTGGCCGAACTGCAGCTGGAACGGC
TGAAGAAAGACGGCGAAGTGCGGGGCAGCATCAACAGATTCAAGACCAGCGACTACGTGAAAGAAGCCAA
ACAGCTGCTGAAGGTGCAGAAGGCCTACCACCAGCTGGACCAGAGCTTCATCGACACCTACATCGACCTG
CTGGAAACCCGGCGGACCTACTATGAGGGACCTGGCGAGGGCAGCCCCTTCGGCTGGAAGGACATCAAAG
AATGGTACGAGATGCTGATGGGCCACTGCACCTACTTCCCCGAGGAACTGCGGAGCGTGAAGTACGCCTA
CAACGCCGACCTGTACAACGCCCTGAACGACCTGAACAATCTCGTGATCACCAGGGACGAGAACGAGAAG
CTGGAATATTACGAGAAGTTCCAGATCATCGAGAACGTGTTCAAGCAGAAGAAGAAGCCCACCCTGAAGC
AGATCGCCAAAGAAATCCTCGTGAACGAAGAGGATATTAAGGGCTACAGAGTGACCAGCACCGGCAAGCC
CGAGTTC
