>Addgene plasmid #61594 | pX603-AAV-CMV::NLS-dSaCas9(D10A,N580A)-NLS-3xHA-bGHpA | addgene partial sequence | sequence record 119689 | hSadCas9-R1 5'-AACCTGTTGATGTCCCGTTC-3'
TGGTCTTGCTGATTCTGCCCTTGCCCTTGGCCAGATTCAGGATGTGCTTCTTGAAGGTTTCGTAGCTGAT
CTTGCTGTCGCTGCTGCTCAGGTACTGGAATGGGGTCCGGTTGCCCTTCTTGCTGGCTTCTTCCTGCTTC
ACGAGCACCTTGTTGTTGAAGCTGTTGTCGAAGGACACGCTTCTGGGGATGATGTGGTCCACCTCATAGT
TGAAGGGGTTGTTCAGCAGATCTTCCAGAGGGATGGCTTCCAGGCTGTACAGGCACTTGCCTTCCTGCAT
GTCGTGCAGCTTGATCTTCTCGATCAGGTACTTGGCGTTCTCTTTGCCGGTGGTCCGGATGATTTCCTCG
ATCCGCTCGTTGGTCTGCCGGTTCCGCTTCTGCATCTCGTTGATCATTTTCTGGGCGTCCTTGGAGTTCT
TCTCGCGGGCCAGCTCGATAATGATGTCGTTGGGCAGGCCGTACTTCTTGATGATGGCGTTGATCACTTT
GATGCTCTGGATGAAGCTTCTCTTCACGACGGGGCTCAGGATGAAGTCGTCCACCAGGGTGGTGGGGATC
TCTTTCTGCTGGGACAGGTCCACCTTCTTGGGCACCAGCTTCAGCCGGTTGAAGATAGCGATCTGGTTGT
CGTTGGTGTGCCACAGCTCGTCCAGGATCAGGTTGATGGCCTTCAGGCTCAGGTTGTGGGTGCCGGTATA
GCCCTTCAGATTAGAGATCTGCTCGATCTCTTCCTGGGTCAGCTCGGAGTTCAGATTGGTCAGTTCTTCC
TGGATGTCCTCGCTGCTCTGGTAGATGGTCAGGATCTTGGCAATCTGATCCAGCAGCTCGGCGTTCTCAA
TAATCTCTTTCCGGGCGGTAATGTCCTTGATGTCGTGGTACACCTTCAGGTTGGTGAACTCGGGCTTGCC
GGTGCTGGTCACTCTGTAGCCCTTAATATCCTCTTCG
