>Addgene plasmid #61594 | pX603-AAV-CMV::NLS-dSaCas9(D10A,N580A)-NLS-3xHA-bGHpA | addgene partial sequence | sequence record 149001 | BGH-rev 5'-TAGAAGGCACAGTCGAGG-3'
GAATTCTTAGGCATAGTCGGGGACATCATATGGGTATGCATAATCAGGCACGTCGTAGGGATAAGCGTAA
TCTGGAACATCGTATGGGTAGGATCCCTTTTTCTTTTTTGCCTGGCCGGCCTTTTTCGTGGCCGCCGGCC
TTTTGCCCTTTTTGATGATCTGAGGGTGCTTCTTAGATTTCACTTCATACAGGTTGCCCAGAATGTCTGT
GCTGTACTTCTTAATGCTCTGGGTCTTGGAGGCGATTGTCTTAATGATCCTGGGGGGCCTCTTGTCGTTC
ATGTTTTCCAGGTACTCGCGGTAGGTGATGTCGATCATGTTCACTTCGATCCGGTTCAGCAGGTCGTTGT
TCACGCCGATCACTCTATACAGCTCGCCGTTGATCTTGATCAGATCGTTGTTGTAGAAGGAGGCGATAAA
CTCGGCCTGGTTGCTGATCTTCTTCAGCTTCTTAGCTTCCTCATAGCACTTGCTATTCACTTCGTAGTAG
TTTTCTTTTTTGATCACATCCAGATTCTTCACGGTCACGAACTTGTACACGCCATTGTCCAGGTACACGT
CGAATCTGTAGGGCTTCAGGGACAGCTTCACGACCTTGTTTCTGCTGTTGGGGTAGTCGTCGGTGATGTC
CAGATGGGCGTTCAGTTTGTTGCCGTAATACTTAATCTTCTTGATCACGGGGCCGTTGTCCTTTTTGGAG
TACTTGGTCAGGTAGTTCCCGGTTTCCTCGTAGTACTTGTACAGGGGATTCTTCTCGTCGCCGTACTGTT
CCATAATCAGCTTCAGTTTCTGGTAGGTCTGGGGGTCGTGGTGGTACATCAGCAGCTTTTCGGGGCTCTT
GTTGATCAGCTTTTT
